>Addgene plasmid #176311 | pSin_EF1a_tagBFP_P2A_NLS_pMag_CreC60_IRES_PuroR | addgene full sequence | sequence record 381061 | Addgene NGS Result
TTTTACGGTTCTGGCCTTTTGCACGGACCGCCACTGCCAATTACCTGTGGTTTCATTTACTCTAAACCTG
TGATTCCTCTGAATTATTTTCATTTTAAAGAAATTGTATTTGTTAAATATGTACTACAAACTTAGTAGTT
GGAAGGGCTAATTCACTCCCAAAGAAGACAAGATATCCTTGATCTGTGGATCTACCACACACAAGGCTAC
TTCCCTGATTAGCAGAACTACACACCAGGGCCAGGGGTCAGATATCCACTGACCTTTGGATGGTGCTACA
AGCTAGTACCAGTTGAGCCAGATAAGGTAGAAGAGGCCAATAAAGGAGAGAACACCAGCTTGTTACACCC
TGTGAGCCTGCATGGGATGGATGACCCGGAGAGAGAAGTGTTAGAGTGGAGGTTTGACAGCCGCCTAGCA
TTTCATCACGTGGCCCGAGAGCTGCATCCGGAGTACTTCAAGAACTGCTGATATCGAGCTTGCTACAAGG
GACTTTCCGCTGGGGACTTTCCAGGGAGGCGTGGCCTGGGCGGGACTGGGGAGTGGCGAGCCCTCAGATC
CTGCATATAAGCAGCTGCTTTTTGCCTGTACTGGGTCTCTCTGGTTAGACCAGATCTGAGCCTGGGAGCT
CTCTGGCTAACTAGGGAACCCACTGCTTAAGCCTCAATAAAGCTTGCCTTGAGTGCTTCAAGTAGTGTGT
GCCCGTCTGTTGTGTGACTCTGGTAACTAGAGATCCCTCAGACCCTTTTAGTCAGTGTGGAAAATCTCTA
GCAGTGGCGCCCGAACAGGGACTTGAAAGCGAAAGGGAAACCAGAGGAGCTCTCTCGACGCAGGACTCGG
CTTGCTGAAGCGCGCACGGCAAGAGGCGAGGGGCGGCGACTGGTGAGTACGCCAAAAATTTTGACTAGCG
GAGGCTAGAAGGAGAGAGATGGGTGCGAGAGCGTCAGTATTAAGCGGGGGAGAATTAGATCGCGATGGGA
AAAAATTCGGTTAAGGCCAGGGGGAAAGAAAAAATATAAATTAAAACATATAGTATGGGCAAGCAGGGAG
CTAGAACGATTCGCAGTTAATCCTGGCCTGTTAGAAACATCAGAAGGCTGTAGACAAATACTGGGACAGC
TACAACCATCCCTTCAGACAGGATCAGAAGAACTTAGATCATTATATAATACAGTAGCAACCCTCTATTG
TGTGCATCAAAGGATAGAGATAAAAGACACCAAGGAAGCTTTAGACAAGATAGAGGAAGAGCAAAACAAA
AGTAAGACCACCGCACAGCAAGCGGCCGCTGATCTTCAGACCTGGAGGAGGAGATATGAGGGACAATTGG
AGAAGTGAATTATATAAATATAAAGTAGTAAAAATTGAACCATTAGGAGTAGCACCCACCAAGGCAAAGA
GAAGAGTGGTGCAGAGAGAAAAAAGAGCAGTGGGAATAGGAGCTTTGTTCCTTGGGTTCTTGGGAGCAGC
AGGAAGCACTATGGGCGCAGCGTCAATGACGCTGACGGTACAGGCCAGACAATTATTGTCTGGTATAGTG
CAGCAGCAGAACAATTTGCTGAGGGCTATTGAGGCGCAACAGCATCTGTTGCAACTCACAGTCTGGGGCA
TCAAGCAGCTCCAGGCAAGAATCCTGGCTGTGGAAAGATACCTAAAGGATCAACAGCTCCTGGGGATTTG
GGGTTGCTCTGGAAAACTCATTTGCACCACTGCTGTGCCTTGGAATGCTAGTTGGAGTAATAAATCTCTG
GAACAGATTTGGAATCACACGACCTGGATGGAGTGGGACAGAGAAATTAACAATTACACAAGCTTAATAC
ACTCCTTAATTGAAGAATCGCAAAACCAGCAAGAAAAGAATGAACAAGAATTATTGGAATTAGATAAATG
GGCAAGTTTGTGGAATTGGTTTAACATAACAAATTGGCTGTGGTATATAAAATTATTCATAATGATAGTA
GGAGGCTTGGTAGGTTTAAGAATAGTTTTTGCTGTACTTTCTATAGTGAATAGAGTTAGGCAGGGATATT
CACCATTATCGTTTCAGACCCACCTCCCAACCCCGAGGGGACCCGACAGGCCCGAAGGAATAGAAGAAGA
AGGTGGAGAGAGAGACAGAGACAGATCCATTCGATTAGTGAACGGATCTCGACGGTATCGCCACAAATGG
CAGTATTCATCCACAATTTTAAAAGAAAGGGGGGGATTGGGGGGTACAGTGCAGGGGAAAGAATAGTAGA
CATAATAGCAACAGACATACAAACTAAAGAATTACAAAAACAAATTACAAAAATTCAAAATTTTCGGGTT
TATTACAGGGACAGCAGAGATCCACTTTGGATCGATAAGCTTTGCAAAGATGGATAAAGTTTTAAACAGA
GAGGAATCTTTGCAGCTAATGGACCTTCTAGGTCTTGAAAGGAGTGGGAATTGGCTCCGGTGCCCGTCAG
TGGGCAGAGCGCACATCGCCCACAGTCCCCGAGAAGTTGGGGGGAGGGGTCGGCAATTGAACCGGTGCCT
AGAGAAGGTGGCGCGGGGTAAACTGGGAAAGTGATGTCGTGTACTGGCTCCGCCTTTTTCCCGAGGGTGG
GGGAGAACCGTATATAAGTGCAGTAGTCGCCGTGAACGTTCTTTTTCGCAACGGGTTTGCCGCCAGAACA
CAGGTAAGTGCCGTGTGTGGTTCCCGCGGGCCTGGCCTCTTTACGGGTTATGGCCCTTGCGTGCCTTGAA
TTACTTCCACCTGGCTGCAGTACGTGATTCTTGATCCCGAGCTTCGGGTTGGAAGTGGGTGGGAGAGTTC
GAGGCCTTGCGCTTAAGGAGCCCCTTCGCCTCGTGCTTGAGTTGAGGCCTGGCCTGGGCGCTGGGGCCGC
CGCGTGCGAATCTGGTGGCACCTTCGCGCCTGTCTCGCTGCTTTCGATAAGTCTCTAGCCATTTAAAATT
TTTGATGACCTGCTGCGACGCTTTTTTTCTGGCAAGATAGTCTTGTAAATGCGGGCCAAGATCTGCACAC
TGGTATTTCGGTTTTTGGGGCCGCGGGCGGCGACGGGGCCCGTGCGTCCCAGCGCACATGTTCGGCGAGG
CGGGGCCTGCGAGCGCGGCCACCGAGAATCGGACGGGGGTAGTCTCAAGCTGGCCGGCCTGCTCTGGTGC
CTGGCCTCGCGCCGCCGTGTATCGCCCCGCCCTGGGCGGCAAGGCTGGCCCGGTCGGCACCAGTTGCGTG
AGCGGAAAGATGGCCGCTTCCCGGCCCTGCTGCAGGGAGCTCAAAATGGAGGACGCGGCGCTCGGGAGAG
CGGGCGGGTGAGTCACCCACACAAAGGAAAAGGGCCTTTCCGTCCTCAGCCGTCGCTTCATGTGACTCCA
CGGAGTACCGGGCGCCGTCCAGGCACCTCGATTAGTTCTCGAGCTTTTGGAGTACGTCGTCTTTAGGTTG
GGGGGAGGGGTTTTATGCGATGGAGTTTCCCCACACTGAGTGGGTGGAGACTGAAGTTAGGCCAGCTTGG
CACTTGATGTAATTCTCCTTGGAATTTGCCCTTTTTGAGTTTGGATCTTGGTTCATTCTCAAGCCTCAGA
CAGTGGTTCAAAGTTTTTTTCTTCCATTTCAGGTGTCGTGAGGAATTGATCCTTCGAACTAGTATGAGCG
AGCTGATTAAGGAGAACATGCACATGAAGCTGTACATGGAGGGCACCGTGGACAACCATCACTTCAAGTG
CACATCCGAGGGCGAAGGCAAGCCCTACGAGGGCACCCAGACCATGAGAATCAAGGTGGTCGAGGGCGGC
CCTCTCCCCTTCGCCTTCGACATCCTGGCTACTAGCTTCCTCTACGGCAGCAAGACCTTCATCAACCACA
CCCAGGGCATCCCCGACTTCTTCAAGCAGTCCTTCCCTGAGGGCTTCACATGGGAGAGAGTCACCACATA
CGAAGACGGGGGCGTGCTGACCGCTACCCAGGACACCAGCCTCCAGGACGGCTGCCTCATCTACAACGTC
AAGATCAGAGGGGTGAACTTCACATCCAACGGCCCTGTGATGCAGAAGAAAACACTCGGCTGGGAGGCCT
TCACCGAGACGCTGTACCCCGCTGACGGCGGCCTGGAAGGCAGAAACGACATGGCCCTGAAGCTCGTGGG
CGGGAGCCATCTGATCGCAAACATCAAGACCACATATAGATCCAAGAAACCCGCTAAGAACCTCAAGATG
CCTGGCGTCTACTATGTGGACTACAGACTGGAAAGAATCAAGGAGGCCAACAACGAGACCTACGTCGAGC
AGCACGAGGTGGCAGTGGCCAGATACTGCGACCTCCCTAGCAAACTGGGGCACAAGCTTAATACGCGTGG
CAGCGGCGCCACCAACTTCAGCCTGCTGAAGCAGGCCGGCGACGTGGAGGAGAACCCCGGCCCCCTCGAG
GTGCCCAAGAAGAAGAGGAAAGTCGGCGGACATACTCTTTATGCCCCCGGTGGATATGACATTATGGGAT
ATCTGAGGCAGATCAGGAACCGGCCAAACCCGCAGGTGGAACTGGGCCCCGTGGATACATCCTGCGCCTT
GATTCTTTGTGACCTGAAACAGAAAGACACCCCGATAGTTTACGCGAGTGAAGCCTTCCTCTACATGACA
GGTTACAGCAACGCAGAGGTGCTGGGCCGGAATTGCCGGTTTCTGCAAAGCCCTGACGGCATGGTGAAGC
CCAAGAGCACCCGGAAGTACGTGGATAGTAACACAATCAATACTATGCGCAAGGCAATCGACAGGAATGC
CGAGGTGCAGGTTGAAGTAGTCAATTTTAAAAAGAATGGACAGCGATTTGTTAATTTCCTGACTATGATA
CCTGTTAGGGACGAAACAGGCGAGTATCGATACTCTATGGGATTCCAGTGCGAAACAGAAGGTACCAACA
GGAAATGGTTCCCTGCTGAACCTGAGGATGTGAGGGACTACCTCCTGTACCTGCAAGCCAGAGGCCTGGC
TGTGAAGACCATCCAACAGCACCTGGGCCAGCTCAACATGCTGCACAGGAGATCTGGCCTGCCTCGCCCT
TCTGACTCCAATGCTGTGTCCCTGGTGATGAGGAGAATCAGAAAGGAGAATGTGGATGCTGGGGAGAGAG
CCAAGCAGGCCCTGGCCTTTGAACGCACTGACTTTGACCAAGTCAGATCCCTGATGGAGAACTCTGACAG
ATGCCAGGACATCAGGAACCTGGCCTTCCTGGGCATTGCCTACAACACCCTGCTGCGCATTGCCGAAATT
GCCAGAATCAGAGTGAAGGACATCTCCCGCACCGATGGTGGGAGAATGCTGATCCACATTGGCAGGACCA
AGACCCTGGTGTCCACAGCTGGTGTGGAGAAGGCCCTGTCCCTGGGGGTTACCAAGCTGGTGGAGAGATG
GATCTCTGTGTCTGGTGTGGCTGATGACCCCAACAACTACCTGTTCTGCCGGGTCAGAAAGAATGGTGTG
GCTGCCCCTTCTGCCACCTCCCAACTGTCCACCCGGGCCCTGGAAGGGATCTTTGAGGCCACCCACCGCC
TGATCTATGGTGCCAAGGATGACTCTGGGCAGAGATACCTGGCCTGGTCTGGCCACTCTGCCAGAGTGGG
TGCTGCCAGGGACATGGCCAGGGCTGGTGTGTCCATCCCTGAAATCATGCAGGCTGGTGGCTGGACCAAT
GTGAACATTGTGATGAACTACATCAGAAACCTGGACTCTGAGACTGGGGCCATGGTGAGGCTGCTCGAGG
ATGGGGACTAATAGGAATTCGAAGCTTGAGCTCGAGATCTGAGTCCGGTAGCGCTAGTTCGAAGGATCCG
CATGCATCTAGGGCGGCCAATTCCGCCCCTCTCCCCCCCCCCCCTCTCCCTCCCCCCCCCCTAACGTTAC
TGGCCGAAGCCGCTTGGAATAAGGCCGGTGTGCGTTTGTCTATATGTTATTTTCCACCATATTGCCGTCT
TTTGGCAATGTGAGGGCCCGGAAACCTGGCCCTGTCTTCTTGACGAGCATTCCTAGGGGTCTTTCCCCTC
TCGCCAAAGGAATGCAAGGTCTGTTGAATGTCGTGAAGGAAGCAGTTCCTCTGGAAGCTTCTTGAAGACA
AACAACGTCTGTAGCGACCCTTTGCAGGCAGCGGAACCCCCCACCTGGCGACAGGTGCCTCTGCGGCCAA
AAGCCACGTGTATAAGATACACCTGCAAAGGCGGCACAACCCCAGTGCCACGTTGTGAGTTGGATAGTTG
TGGAAAGAGTCAAATGGCTCTCCTCAAGCGTATTCAACAAGGGGCTGAAGGATGCCCAGAAGGTACCCCA
TTGTATGGGATCTGATCTGGGGCCTCGGTGCACATGCTTTACATGTGTTTAGTCGAGGTTAAAAAAACGT
CTAGGCCCCCCGAACCACGGGGACGTGGTTTTCCTTTGAAAAACACGATGATAAGCTTGCCACAACCCAC
AAGGAGACGACCTTCCATGACCGAGTACAAGCCCACGGTGCGCCTCGCCACCCGCGACGACGTCCCCCGG
GCCGTACGCACCCTCGCCGCCGCGTTCGCCGACTACCCCGCCACGCGCCACACCGTCGACCCGGACCGCC
ACATCGAGCGGGTCACCGAGCTGCAAGAACTCTTCCTCACGCGCGTCGGGCTCGACATCGGCAAGGTGTG
GGTCGCGGACGACGGCGCCGCGGTGGCGGTCTGGACCACGCCGGAGAGCGTCGAAGCGGGGGCGGTGTTC
GCCGAGATCGGCCCGCGCATGGCCGAGTTGAGCGGTTCCCGGCTGGCCGCGCAGCAACAGATGGAAGGCC
TCCTGGCGCCGCACCGGCCCAAGGAGCCCGCGTGGTTCCTGGCCACCGTCGGCGTCTCGCCCGACCACCA
GGGCAAGGGTCTGGGCAGCGCCGTCGTGCTCCCCGGAGTGGAGGCGGCCGAGCGCGCCGGGGTGCCCGCC
TTCCTGGAGACCTCCGCGCCCCGCAACCTCCCCTTCTACGAGCGGCTCGGCTTCACCGTCACCGCCGACG
TCGAGGTGCCCGAAGGACCGCGCACCTGGTGCATGACCCGCAAGCCCGGTGCCTGATAATAGGCGGCCGC
TCGAGACCTAGAAAAACATGGAGCAATCACAAGTAGCAATACAGCAGCTACCAATGCTGATTGTGCCTGG
CTAGAAGCACAAGAGGAGGAGGAGGTGGGTTTTCCAGTCACACCTCAGGTACCTTTAAGACCAATGACTT
ACAAGGCAGCTGTAGATCTTAGCCACTTTTTAAAAGAAAAGGGGGGACTGGAAGGGCTAATTCACTCCCA
ACGAAGACAAGATCTGCTTTTTGCTTGTACTGGGTCTCTCTGGTTAGACCAGATCTGAGCCTGGGAGCTC
TCTGGCTAACTAGGGAACCCACTGCTTAAGCCTCAATAAAGCTTGCCTTGAGTGCTTCAAGTAGTGTGTG
CCCGTCTGTTGTGTGACTCTGGTAACTAGAGATCCCTCAGACCCTTTTAGTCAGTGTGGAAAATCTCTAG
CAGTAGTAGTTCATGTCATCTTATTATTCAGTATTTATAACTTGCAAAGAAATGAATATCAGAGAGTGAG
AGGCCTTGACATTATAATAGATTTAGCAGGAATTGAACTAGGAGTGGAGCACACAGGCAAAGTTCTAGAG
CTCGCTGATCAGCCTCGACTGTGCCTTCTAGTTGCCAGCCATCTGTTGTTTGCCCCTCCCCCGTGCCTTC
CTTGACCCTGGAAGGTGCCACTCCCACTGTCCTTTCCTAATAAAATGAGGAAATTGCATCGCATTGTCTG
AGTAGGTGTCATTCTATTCTGGGGGGTGGGGTGGGGCAGGACAGCAAGGGGGAGGATTGGGAAGACAATA
GCAGGCATGCTGGGGATGCGGTGGGCTCTATGGCTTCTGAGGCGGAAAGAACCAGCTGGGGGCGCGCCCC
TCGAGGCCGCCATGGTCATAGCTGTTTGACGTCAGGTGGCACTTTTCGGGGAAATGTGCGCGGAACCCCT
ATTTGTTTATTTTTCTAAATACATTCAAATATGTATCCGCTCACGAGACAATAACCCTGATAAATGCTTC
AATAATATTGAAAAAGGAAGAGTATGAGTATTCAACATTTCCGTGTCGCCCTTATTCCCTTTTTTGCGGC
ATTTTGCCTTCCTGTTTTTGCTCACCCAGAAACGCTGGTGAAAGTAAAAGATGCTGAAGATCAGTTGGGT
GCACGAGTGGGTTACATCGAACTGGATCTCAACAGCGGTAAGATCCTTGAGAGTTTTCGCCCCGAAGAAC
GTTTTCCAATGATGAGCACTTTTAAAGTTCTGCTATGTGGCGCGGTATTATCCCGTATTGACGCCGGGCA
AGAGCAACTCGGTCGCCGCATACACTATTCTCAGAATGACTTGGTTGAGTACTCACCAGTCACAGAAAAG
CATCTTACGGATGGCATGACAGTAAGAGAATTATGCAGTGCTGCCATAACCATGAGTGATAACACTGCGG
CCAACTTACTTCTGACAACGATCGGAGGACCGAAGGAGCTAACCGCTTTTTTGCACAACATGGGGGATCA
TGTAACTCGCCTTGATCGTTGGGAACCGGAGCTGAATGAAGCCATACCAAACGACGAGCGTGACACCACG
ATGCCTGTAGCAATGGCAACAACGTTGCGCAAACTATTAACTGGCGAACTACTTACTCTAGCTTCCCGGC
AACAATTAATAGACTGGATGGAGGCGGATAAAGTTGCAGGACCACTTCTGCGCTCGGCCCTTCCGGCTGG
CTGGTTTATTGCTGATAAATCTGGAGCCGGTGAGCGTGGGTCTCGCGGTATCATTGCAGCACTGGGGCCA
GATGGTAAGCCCTCCCGTATCGTAGTTATCTACACGACGGGGAGTCAGGCAACTATGGATGAACGAAATA
GACAGATCGCTGAGATAGGTGCCTCACTGATTAAGCATTGGTAACTGTCAGACCAAGTTTACTCATATAT
ACTTTAGATTGATTTAAAACTTCATTTTTAATTTAAAAGGATCTAGGTGAAGATCCTTTTTGATAATCTC
ATGACCAAAATCCCTTAACGTGAGTTTTCGTTCCACTGAGCGTCAGACCCCGTAGAAAAGATCAAAGGAT
CTTCTTGAGATCCTTTTTTTCTGCGCGTAATCTGCTGCTTGCAAACAAAAAAACCACCGCTACCAGCGGT
GGTTTGTTTGCCGGATCAAGAGCTACCAACTCTTTTTCCGAAGGTAACTGGCTTCAGCAGAGCGCAGATA
CCAAATACTGTTCTTCTAGTGTAGCCGTAGTTAGGCCACCACTTCAAGAACTCTGTAGCACCGCCTACAT
ACCTCGCTCTGCTAATCCTGTTACCAGTGGCTGCTGCCAGTGGCGATAAGTCGTGTCTTACCGGGTTGGA
CTCAAGACGATAGTTACCGGATAAGGCGCAGCGGTCGGGCTGAACGGGGGGTTCGTGCACACAGCCCAGC
TTGGAGCGAACGACCTACACCGAACTGAGATACCTACAGCGTGAGCTATGAGAAAGCGCCACGCTTCCCG
AAGGGAGAAAGGCGGACAGGTATCCGGTAAGCGGCAGGGTCGGAACAGGAGAGCGCACGAGGGAGCTTCC
AGGGGGAAACGCCTGGTATCTTTATAGTCCTGTCGGGTTTCGCCACCTCTGACTTGAGCGTCGATTTTTG
TGATGCTCGTCAGGGGGGCGGAGCCTATGGAAAAACGCCAGCAACGCGGCCT
Features (pLannotate 1.2.2; 21 found; start..end, strand, type, name):
    139..468     +  CDS            nef (fragment): NEF_HV1BR - Experimental evidence at protein level: Swiss-Prot protein existence level 1. Extracellular Nef protein targets CD4(+) T-lymphocytes for apoptosis by interacting with CXCR4 surface receptors (PubMed:14990729). From Human immunodeficiency virus type 1 group M subtype B (isolate BRU/LAI) (HIV-1).
    516..773     +  LTR            5' LTR (truncated): truncated 5' long terminal repeat (LTR) from HIV-1
    820..945     +  misc_feature   HIV-1 Ψ: packaging signal of human immunodeficiency virus type 1
    929..1292    +  CDS            HIV-1 gag (fragment): gag protein from human immunodeficiency virus 1; gag
   1438..1671    +  misc_feature   RRE: The Rev response element (RRE) of HIV-1 allows for Rev-dependent mRNA export from the nucleus to the cytoplasm.
   2048..2148    +  CDS            Rev (fragment): human immunodeficiency virus 1 (HIV-1) Rev protein; rev; enhances nuclear export of unspliced and incompletely spliced viral mRNAs
   2187..2304    +  misc_feature   cPPT/CTS: central polypurine tract and central termination sequence of HIV-1
   2360..2426    +  CDS            small t antigen (fragment): SV40 (simian virus 40) small t antigen
   2433..3611    +  promoter       EF-1α promoter: strong constitutive promoter for human elongation factor EF-1α
   3634..4332    +  CDS            TagBFP: TagBFP is a basic (constitutively fluorescent) blue fluorescent protein published in 2008, derived from Entacmaea quadricolor. It is reported to be a very rapidly-maturing monomer with very low acid sensitivity.
   4897..5748    +  CDS            cre (fragment): RECR_BPP1 - Experimental evidence at protein level: Swiss-Prot protein existence level 1. Catalyzes site-specific recombination between two 34-base- pair LOXP sites. Its role is to maintain the phage genome as a monomeric unit-copy plasmid in the lysogenic state. From Escherichia phage P1 (Bacteriophage P1).
   5755..5797    -  misc_feature   MCS (fragment): multiple cloning site
   5962..6424    +  misc_feature   IRES: internal ribosome entry site (IRES) of the encephalomyocarditis virus (EMCV)
   6457..7056    +  CDS            PuroR: puromycin N-acetyltransferase; pac from Streptomyces alboniger; confers resistance to puromycin
   7063..7257    +  CDS            nef (fragment): NEF_HV1Z2 - Experimental evidence at protein level: Swiss-Prot protein existence level 1. Extracellular Nef protein targets CD4(+) T-lymphocytes for apoptosis by interacting with CXCR4 surface receptors. From Human immunodeficiency virus type 1 group M subtype D (isolate Z2/CDC-Z34) (HIV-1).
   7259..7492    +  LTR            3' LTR (ΔU3): self-inactivating 3' long terminal repeat (LTR) from HIV-1
   7649..7873    +  polyA_signal   bGH poly(A) signal: bovine growth hormone polyadenylation signal
   7877..7898    +  promoter       SV40 promoter (fragment): SV40 enhancer and early promoter
   7969..8073    +  promoter       AmpR promoter: bla
   8074..8934    +  CDS            AmpR: β-lactamase; bla; confers resistance to ampicillin, carbenicillin, and related antibiotics
   9105..9693    +  rep_origin     ori: high-copy-number ColE1/pMB1/pBR322/pUC origin of replication
