[The description below was written by a language model from this plasmid's Addgene catalogue record and pLannotate feature annotations shown in this document.]
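Description:
pSin_EF1a_tagBFP_P2A_NLS_pMag_CreC60_IRES_PuroR is a self-inactivating HIV-1-based lentiviral transfer plasmid built on the pSin-EF1a backbone for stable expression in mammalian cells. It is propagated in bacteria through a high-copy ColE1/pUC-type origin with ampicillin resistance. The viral portion carries a truncated 5' LTR, the Ψ packaging signal with an adjoining gag fragment, the Rev response element, the cPPT/CTS, and a ΔU3 3' LTR followed by a bGH polyadenylation signal. These elements allow the RNA genome to be packaged when helper functions are supplied in trans, while the U3 deletion silences LTR promoter activity after integration. The catalogue lists a total size of 9,696 bp, and the sequenced record is slightly longer at 9,712 nt.

The payload is a single transcript driven by the human EF-1α promoter. TagBFP comes first and is joined through a P2A self-cleaving peptide to a nuclear-localised fusion of pMag with the C-terminal Cre fragment (CreC60). The feature table annotates TagBFP and a partial Cre coding region. The P2A, NLS and pMag segments are not individually annotated and presumably occupy the gap between those two features. An EMCV IRES downstream directs translation of puromycin N-acetyltransferase, so transduced cells can be identified by blue fluorescence and enriched with puromycin. pMag is one half of the blue-light-responsive Magnet heterodimeriser pair, so this construct supplies one half of a split Cre that should regain recombinase activity only when paired with a complementary nMag-fused N-terminal Cre fragment, which is not part of this plasmid. The associated work describes an AND-gated, drug- and light-activated Cre-loxP system for spatiotemporal control in cell-based therapeutics.
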