Addgene plasmid #176311: pSin_EF1a_tagBFP_P2A_NLS_pMag_CreC60_IRES_PuroR
Purpose: Expresses NLS-pMag-CreC60 with tagBFP marker
Depositing lab: Yingxiao Wang. Depositing organization: University of California, San Diego (UCSD). Publication: An AND-Gated Drug and Photoactivatable Cre-loxP System for Spatiotemporal Control in Cell-Based Therapeutics. Allen ME, Zhou W, Thangaraj J, Kyriakakis P, Wu Y, Huang Z, Ho P, Pan Y, Limsakul P, Xu X, Wang Y. ACS Synth Biol. 2019 Oct 18;8(10):2359-2371. doi: 10.1021/acssynbio.9b00175. Epub 2019 Oct 8. PubMed 31592660.
Backbone
  Vector backbone: pSin-EF1a
  Backbone size w/o insert (bp): 6288
  Total vector size (bp): 9696
  Vector type: Mammalian Expression, Lentiviral, Synthetic Biology
  Selectable markers: Puromycin
Growth in bacteria
  Bacterial resistance: Ampicillin, 100 μg/mL
  Growth temperature: 37°C
  Growth strain: NEB Stable
  Copy number: High Copy
Gene/Insert
  Gene/Insert name: tagBFP_P2A_NLS_pMag_CreC60_IRES_PuroR
  Species: Synthetic
  Insert size (bp): 3408
  Promoter: human EF1alpha
  Tag / fusion protein: tagBFP
  Cloning method: Gibson Cloning
  Sequencing primers: 5′ ctcaagcctcagacagtggttcaa; 3′ gggagaggggcggaattggc
Terms and licenses: Academic/Nonprofit Terms; Industry Terms: Not Available to Industry
How to cite: pSin_EF1a_tagBFP_P2A_NLS_pMag_CreC60_IRES_PuroR was a gift from Yingxiao Wang (Addgene plasmid # 176311 ; http://n2t.net/addgene:176311 ; RRID:Addgene_176311)
